Addgene plasmid #57606: tdEos-Dectin1A-N-10
Purpose: Localization: Membrane, Excitation: 505 / 569, Emission: 516 / 581
Depositing lab: Michael Davidson. Depositing organization: Florida State University, Tallahassee.
Backbone
  Vector backbone: tdEos-N1
  Backbone size w/o insert (bp): 4750
  Vector type: Mammalian Expression
  Selectable markers: Neomycin (select with G418)
Growth in bacteria
  Bacterial resistance: Kanamycin, 50 μg/mL
  Growth temperature: 37°C
  Growth strain: DH5alpha
  Copy number: High Copy
Gene/Insert
  Gene/Insert name: Dectin1A (alt name: NP_922938.1)
  Species: H. sapiens (human)
  Entrez Gene: CLEC7A (a.k.a. BGR, CANDF4, CD369, CLECSF12, DECTIN1, SCARE2)
  Promoter: CMV
  Tag / fusion protein: tdEos (C terminal on backbone)
  Cloning method: Unknown
  Sequencing primers: 5′ CMV-F; 3′ SV40pA-R
Terms and licenses: Academic/Nonprofit Terms; Industry Terms
Depositor comments: . Excitation = 505 / 569; Emission = 516 / 581
How to cite: tdEos-Dectin1A-N-10 was a gift from Michael Davidson (Addgene plasmid # 57606 ; http://n2t.net/addgene:57606 ; RRID:Addgene_57606)
