[The description below was written by a language model from this plasmid's Addgene catalogue record.]
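Description:
tdEos-Dectin1A-N-10 is a mammalian expression plasmid built on the tdEos-N1 backbone (about 4.75 kb without the insert), an N1-style fusion vector in which a gene of interest is placed upstream of the fluorescent protein coding sequence. It is propagated in E. coli as a high-copy plasmid under kanamycin selection, and it carries a neomycin resistance marker that allows G418 selection of transfected mammalian cells. No feature table is provided with the record, so details such as the specific replication origins are not stated. The cloning method is listed as unknown. The "10" in the name probably refers to a linker length between the two fusion partners, but the record does not confirm this.

The insert is human Dectin-1 isoform A, the product of the CLEC7A gene, a C-type lectin pattern-recognition receptor known for binding fungal beta-glucans. Expression is driven by the CMV promoter, a strong constitutive promoter in most mammalian cell lines, and the 3′ sequencing primer implies that an SV40 polyadenylation signal follows the fusion. The receptor is fused at its C terminus to tdEos, a tandem-dimer form of the photoconvertible protein Eos. tdEos switches from a green state (excitation 505 nm, emission 516 nm) to a red state (excitation 569 nm, emission 581 nm), conventionally upon violet or near-UV illumination.

The recorded localization of the fusion is the membrane, consistent with Dectin-1 being a transmembrane receptor. The construct is suited to imaging the distribution of Dectin-1 in live or fixed cells. Photoconversion also makes it useful for tracking selected protein populations or for single-molecule localization microscopy approaches such as PALM.
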