>Addgene plasmid #57606 | tdEos-Dectin1A-N-10 | depositor partial sequence | sequence record 88758 | insert sequence
AGATCCGCTAGCGCCACCATGGAATATCATCCTGATTTAGAAAATTTGGATGAAGATGGATATACTCAAT
TACACTTCGACTCTCAAAGCAATACCAGGATAGCTGTTGTTTCAGAGAAAGGATCGTGTGCTGCATCTCC
TCCTTGGCGCCTCATTGCTGTAATTTTGGGAATCCTATGCTTGGTAATACTGGTGATAGCTGTGGTCCTG
GGTACCATGGCTATTTGGAGATCCAATTCAGGAAGCAACACATTGGAGAATGGCTACTTTCTATCAAGAA
ATAAAGAGAACCACAGTCAACCCACACAATCATCTTTAGAAGACAGTGTGACTCCTACCAAAGCTGTCAA
AACCACAGGGGTTCTTTCCAGCCCTTGTCCTCCTAATTGGATTATATATGAGAAGAGCTGTTATCTATTC
AGCATGTCACTAAATTCCTGGGATGGAAGTAAAAGACAATGCTGGCAACTGGGCTCTAATCTCCTAAAGA
TAGACAGCTCAAATGAATTGGGATTTATAGTAAAACAAGTGTCTTCCCAACCTGATAATTCATTTTGGAT
AGGCCTTTCTCGGCCCCAGACTGAAGTACCATGGCTCTGGGAGGATGGATCAACATTCTCTTCTAACTTA
TTTCAGATCAGAACCACAGCTACCCAAGAAAACCCATCTCCAAATTGTGTATGGATTCACGTGTCAGTCA
TTTATGACCAACTGTGTAGTGTGCCCTCATATAGTATTTGTGAGAAGAAGTTTTCAATGAGCTCCGGAGG
GGATCCACCGGTCGCCACCATGAGTGCGATTAAGCCAGACATGAAGATCAACCTCCGTATGGAAGGCAAC
GTAAACGGGCACCACTTTGTGATCGACGGAGATGGTACAGGCAAGCCTTTTGAGGGAAAACAGAGTATGG
ATCTTGAAGTCAAAGAGGGCGGACCTCTGCCTTTTGCCTTTGATATCCTGACCACTGCATTCCATTACGG
CAACAGGGTATTCGCCGAATATCCAGACCACATACAAGACTATTTTAAGCAGTCGTTTCCTAAGGGGTAT
TCGTGGGAACGAAGCTTGACTTTCGAAGACGGGGGCATTTGCATTGCCAGAAACGACATAACAATGGAAG
GGGACACTTTCTATAATAAAGTTCGATTTCACGGTGTAAACTTTCCCGCCAATGGTCCAGTTATGCAGAA
GAAGACGCTGAAATGGGAGCCCTCCACTGAGAAAATGTATGTGCGTGATGGAGTGCTGACTGGTGATATT
CGCATGGCTTTGTTGCTTGAAGGAAATGCCCATTACCGATGTGACTTCAGAACTACTTACAAAGCTAAGG
AGAAGGGTGTCAAGTTACCAGGCTACCACTTTGTGGACCACTGCATTGAGATTTTAAGCCATGACAAAGA
TTACAACAAGGTTAAGCTGTATGAGCATGCTGTTGCTCATTCTGGATTGCCTGACAATGCCAGACGATCC
GGTAGCGGTCACGGTACTGGTTCTACTGGTTCTGGTTCTTCTGAGAGTGCGATTAAGCCAGACATGAAGA
TCAACCTCCGTATGGAAGGCAACGTAAACGGGCACCACTTTGTGATCGACGGAGATGGTACAGGCAAGCC
TTTTGAGGGAAAACAGAGTATGGATCTTGAAGTCAAAGAGGGCGGACCTCTGCCTTTTGCCTTTGATATC
CTGACCACTGCATTCCATTACGGCAACAGGGTATTCGCCGAATATCCAGACCACATACAAGACTATTTTA
AGCAGTCGTTTCCTAAGGGGTATTCGTGGGAACGAAGCTTGACTTTCGAAGACGGGGGCATTTGCATTGC
CAGAAACGACATAACAATGGAAGGGGACACTTTCTATAATAAAGTTCGATTTCACGGTGTAAACTTTCCC
GCCAATGGTCCAGTTATGCAGAAGAAGACGCTGAAATGGGAGCCCTCCACTGAGAAAATGTATGTGCGTG
ATGGAGTGCTGACTGGTGATATTCGCATGGCTTTGTTGCTTGAAGGAAATGCCCATTACCGATGTGACTT
CAGAACTACTTACAAAGCTAAGGAGAAGGGTGTCAAGTTACCAGGCTACCACTTTGTGGACCACTGCATT
GAGATTTTAAGCCATGACAAAGATTACAACAAGGTTAAGCTGTATGAGCATGCTGTTGCTCATTCTGGAT
TGCCTGACAATGCCAGACGATAAGCGGCCGCGACTCTAGATCATAATCAGCCATACCACATT
