>Addgene plasmid #57606 | tdEos-Dectin1A-N-10 | addgene partial sequence | sequence record 117590 | CMV-F 5'-CGCAAATGGGCGGTAGGCGTG-3'
TGGTTTAGTGAACCGTCAGATCCGCTAGCGCCACCATGGAATATCATCCTGATTTAGAAAATTTGGATGA
AGATGGATATACTCAATTACACTTCGACTCTCAAAGCAATACCAGGATAGCTGTTGTTTCAGAGAAAGGA
TCGTGTGCTGCATCTCCTCCTTGGCGCCTCATTGCTGTAATTTTGGGAATCCTATGCTTGGTAATACTGG
TGATAGCTGTGGTCCTGGGTACCATGGCTATTTGGAGATCCAATTCAGGAAGCAACACATTGGAGAATGG
CTACTTTCTATCAAGAAATAAAGAGAACCACAGTCAACCCACACAATCATCTTTAGAAGACAGTGTGACT
CCTACCAAAGCTGTCAAAACCACAGGGGTTCTTTCCAGCCCTTGTCCTCCTAATTGGATTATATATGAGA
AGAGCTGTTATCTATTCAGCATGTCACTAAATTCCTGGGATGGAAGTAAAAGACAATGCTGGCAACTGGG
CTCTAATCTCCTAAAGATAGACAGCTCAAATGAATTGGGATTTATAGTAAAACAAGTGTCTTCCCAACCT
GATAATTCATTTTGGATAGGCCTTTCTCGGCCCCAGACTGAAGTACCATGGCTCTGGGAGGATGGATCAA
CATTCTCTTCTAACTTATTTCAGATCAGAACCACAGCTACCCAAGAAAACCCATCTCCAAATTGTGTATG
GATTCACGTGTCAGTCATTTATGACCAACTGTGTAGTGTGCCCTCATATAGTATTTGTGAGAAGAAGTTT
TCAATGAGCTCCGGAGGGGATCCACCGGTCGCCACCATGAGTGCGATTAAGCCAGACATGAAGATCAACC
TCCGTATGGAAGGCAACGTAAACGGG
